>Addgene plasmid #209039 | pLenti-nSpCas9-APOBEC1 | addgene full sequence | sequence record 413619 | Addgene NGS Result
GAGTTAGGCAGGGATATTCACCATTATCGTTTCAGACCCACCTCCCAACCCCGAGGGGACCCAGAGAGGG
CCTATTTCCCATGATTCCTTCATATTTGCATATACGATACAAGGCTGTTAGAGAGATAATTAGAATTAAT
TTGACTGTAAACACAAAGATATTAGTACAAAATACGTGACGTAGAAAGTAATAATTTCTTGGGTAGTTTG
CAGTTTTAAAATTATGTTTTAAAATGGACTATCATAAATTCTAGATCTTGAGACAAATGGCAGTATTCAT
CCACAATTTTAAAAGAAAAGGGGGGATTGGGGGGTACAGTGCAGGGGAAAGAATAGTAGACATAATAGCA
ACAGACATACAAACTAAAGAATTACAAAAACAAATTACAAAAATTCAAAATTTTCGGGTTTATTACAGGG
ACAGCAGAGATCCACTTTGGCGCCGGCTCGAGCGCGAATCGATATGTCGAGTTTACTCCCTATCAGTGAT
AGAGAACGTATGTCGAGTTTACTCCCTATCAGTGATAGAGAACGATGTCGAGTTTACTCCCTATCAGTGA
TAGAGAACGTATGTCGAGTTTACTCCCTATCAGTGATAGAGAACGTATGTCGAGTTTACTCCCTATCAGT
GATAGAGAACGTATGTCGAGTTTATCCCTATCAGTGATAGAGAACGTATGTCGAGTTTACTCCCTATCAG
TGATAGAGAACGTATGTCGAGGTAGGCGTGTACGGTGGGAGGCCTATATAAGCAGAGCTCGTTTAGTGAA
CCGTCAGATCGCCTGGAGAATTGGCTAGCACCATGGATTACAAAGACGATGACGATAAGTACCCATACGA
TGTGCCAGATTACGCCAGCGCTTCCTCAGAGACTGGGCCTGTCGCCGTCGATCCAACCCTGCGCCGCCGG
ATTGAACCTCACGAGTTTGAAGTGTTCTTTGACCCCCGGGAGCTGAGAAAGGAGACATGCCTGCTGTACG
AGATCAACTGGGGAGGCAGGCACTCCATCTGGAGGCACACCTCTCAGAACACAAATAAGCACGTGGAGGT
GAACTTCATCGAGAAGTTTACCACAGAGCGGTACTTCTGCCCCAATACCAGATGTAGCATCACATGGTTT
CTGAGCTGGTCCCCTTGCGGAGAGTGTAGCAGGGCCATCACCGAGTTCCTGTCCAGATATCCACACGTGA
CACTGTTTATCTACATCGCCAGGCTGTATCACCACGCAGACCCAAGGAATAGGCAGGGCCTGCGCGATCT
GATCAGCTCCGGCGTGACCATCCAGATCATGACAGAGCAGGAGTCCGGCTACTGCTGGCGGAACTTCGTG
AATTATTCTCCTAGCAACGAGGCCCACTGGCCTAGGTACCCACACCTGTGGGTGCGCCTGTACGTGCTGG
AGCTGTATTGCATCATCCTGGGCCTGCCCCCTTGTCTGAATATCCTGCGGAGAAAGCAGCCCCAGCTGAC
CTTCTTTACAATCGCCCTGCAGTCTTGTCACTATCAGAGGCTGCCACCCCACATCCTGTGGGCCACAGGC
CTGAAGAGCGGAGGATCTAGCGGAGGATCAAGCGGAAGCGAGACTCCTGGAACCAGCGAAAGCGCAACCC
CAGAAAGCAGCGGAGGAAGTAGCGGAGGAAGCATGGCAATGCAGATGCAGCTTGAAGCAAATGCAGATAC
TTCAGTGGAAGAAGAAAGCTTTGGCCCACAACCCATTTCACGGTTAGAGCAGTGTGGCATAAATGCCAAC
GATGTGAAGAAATTGGAAGAAGCTGGATTCCATACTGTGGAGGCTGTTGCCTATGCGCCAAAGAAGGAGC
TAATAAATATTAAGGGAATTAGTGAAGCCAAAGCTGATAAAATTCTGGCTGAGGCAGCTAAATTAGTTCC
AATGGGTTTCACCACTGCAACTGAATTCCACCAAAGGCGGTCAGAGATCATACAGATTACTACTGGCTCC
AAAGAGCTTGACAAACTACTTCAATCTGGCGGATCTAGCGGTGGATCTAGCGGCTCTGAGACCCCTGGAA
CATCCGAATCCGCCACTCCAGAGAGCAGCGGAGGCTCTTCTGGAGGATCAAGCGCTGACAAGAAGTACAG
CATCGGCCTGGCCATCGGCACCAACTCTGTGGGCTGGGCCGTGATCACCGACGAGTACAAGGTGCCCAGC
AAGAAATTCAAGGTGCTGGGCAACACCGACCGGCACAGCATCAAGAAGAACCTGATCGGAGCCCTGCTGT
TCGACAGCGGCGAAACAGCCGAGGCCACCCGGCTGAAGAGAACCGCCAGAAGAAGATACACCAGACGGAA
GAACCGGATCTGCTATCTGCAAGAGATCTTCAGCAACGAGATGGCCAAGGTGGACGACAGCTTCTTCCAC
AGACTGGAAGAGTCCTTCCTGGTGGAAGAGGATAAGAAGCACGAGCGGCACCCCATCTTCGGCAACATCG
TGGACGAGGTGGCCTACCACGAGAAGTACCCCACCATCTACCACCTGAGAAAGAAACTGGTGGACAGCAC
CGACAAGGCCGACCTGCGGCTGATCTATCTGGCCCTGGCCCACATGATCAAGTTCCGGGGCCACTTCCTG
ATCGAGGGCGACCTGAACCCCGACAACAGCGACGTGGACAAGCTGTTCATCCAGCTGGTGCAGACCTACA
ACCAGCTGTTCGAGGAAAACCCCATCAACGCCAGCGGCGTGGACGCCAAGGCCATCCTGTCTGCCAGACT
GAGCAAGAGCAGACGGCTGGAAAATCTGATCGCCCAGCTGCCCGGCGAGAAGAAGAATGGCCTGTTCGGA
AACCTGATTGCCCTGAGCCTGGGCCTGACCCCCAACTTCAAGAGCAACTTCGACCTGGCCGAGGATGCCA
AACTGCAGCTGAGCAAGGACACCTACGACGACGACCTGGACAACCTGCTGGCCCAGATCGGCGACCAGTA
CGCCGACCTGTTTCTGGCCGCCAAGAACCTGTCCGACGCCATCCTGCTGAGCGACATCCTGAGAGTGAAC
ACCGAGATCACCAAGGCCCCCCTGAGCGCCTCTATGATCAAGAGATACGACGAGCACCACCAGGACCTGA
CCCTGCTGAAAGCTCTCGTGCGGCAGCAGCTGCCTGAGAAGTACAAAGAGATTTTCTTCGACCAGAGCAA
GAACGGCTACGCCGGCTACATTGACGGCGGAGCCAGCCAGGAAGAGTTCTACAAGTTCATCAAGCCCATC
CTGGAAAAGATGGACGGCACCGAGGAACTGCTCGTGAAGCTGAACAGAGAGGACCTGCTGCGGAAGCAGC
GGACCTTCGACAACGGCAGCATCCCCCACCAGATCCACCTGGGAGAGCTGCACGCCATTCTGCGGCGGCA
GGAAGATTTTTACCCATTCCTGAAGGACAACCGGGAAAAGATCGAGAAGATCCTGACCTTCCGCATCCCC
TACTACGTGGGCCCTCTGGCCAGGGGAAACAGCAGATTCGCCTGGATGACCAGAAAGAGCGAGGAAACCA
TCACCCCCTGGAACTTCGAGGAAGTGGTGGACAAGGGCGCTTCCGCCCAGAGCTTCATCGAGCGGATGAC
CAACTTCGATAAGAACCTGCCCAACGAGAAGGTGCTGCCCAAGCACAGCCTGCTGTACGAGTACTTCACC
GTGTATAACGAGCTGACCAAAGTGAAATACGTGACCGAGGGAATGAGAAAGCCCGCCTTCCTGAGCGGCG
AGCAGAAAAAGGCCATCGTGGACCTGCTGTTCAAGACCAACCGGAAAGTGACCGTGAAGCAGCTGAAAGA
GGACTACTTCAAGAAAATCGAGTGCTTCGACTCCGTGGAAATCTCCGGCGTGGAAGATCGGTTCAACGCC
TCCCTGGGCACATACCACGATCTGCTGAAAATTATCAAGGACAAGGACTTCCTGGACAATGAGGAAAACG
AGGACATTCTGGAAGATATCGTGCTGACCCTGACACTGTTTGAGGACAGAGAGATGATCGAGGAACGGCT
GAAAACCTATGCCCACCTGTTCGACGACAAAGTGATGAAGCAGCTGAAGCGGCGGAGATACACCGGCTGG
GGCAGGCTGAGCCGGAAGCTGATCAACGGCATCCGGGACAAGCAGTCCGGCAAGACAATCCTGGATTTCC
TGAAGTCCGACGGCTTCGCCAACAGAAACTTCATGCAGCTGATCCACGACGACAGCCTGACCTTTAAAGA
GGACATCCAGAAAGCCCAGGTGTCCGGCCAGGGCGATAGCCTGCACGAGCACATTGCCAATCTGGCCGGC
AGCCCCGCCATTAAGAAGGGCATCCTGCAGACAGTGAAGGTGGTGGACGAGCTCGTGAAAGTGATGGGCC
GGCACAAGCCCGAGAACATCGTGATCGAAATGGCCAGAGAGAACCAGACCACCCAGAAGGGACAGAAGAA
CAGCCGCGAGAGAATGAAGCGGATCGAAGAGGGCATCAAAGAGCTGGGCAGCCAGATCCTGAAAGAACAC
CCCGTGGAAAACACCCAGCTGCAGAACGAGAAGCTGTACCTGTACTACCTGCAGAATGGGCGGGATATGT
ACGTGGACCAGGAACTGGACATCAACCGGCTGTCCGACTACGATGTGGACCATATCGTGCCTCAGAGCTT
TCTGAAGGACGACTCCATCGACAACAAGGTGCTGACCAGAAGCGACAAGAACCGGGGCAAGAGCGACAAC
GTGCCCTCCGAAGAGGTCGTGAAGAAGATGAAGAACTACTGGCGGCAGCTGCTGAACGCCAAGCTGATTA
CCCAGAGAAAGTTCGACAATCTGACCAAGGCCGAGAGAGGCGGCCTGAGCGAACTGGATAAGGCCGGCTT
CATCAAGAGACAGCTGGTGGAAACCCGGCAGATCACAAAGCACGTGGCACAGATCCTGGACTCCCGGATG
AACACTAAGTACGACGAGAATGACAAGCTGATCCGGGAAGTGAAAGTGATCACCCTGAAGTCCAAGCTGG
TGTCCGATTTCCGGAAGGATTTCCAGTTTTACAAAGTGCGCGAGATCAACAACTACCACCACGCCCACGA
CGCCTACCTGAACGCCGTCGTGGGAACCGCCCTGATCAAAAAGTACCCTAAGCTGGAAAGCGAGTTCGTG
TACGGCGACTACAAGGTGTACGACGTGCGGAAGATGATCGCCAAGAGCGAGCAGGAAATCGGCAAGGCTA
CCGCCAAGTACTTCTTCTACAGCAACATCATGAACTTTTTCAAGACCGAGATTACCCTGGCCAACGGCGA
GATCCGGAAGCGGCCTCTGATCGAGACAAACGGCGAAACCGGGGAGATCGTGTGGGATAAGGGCCGGGAT
TTTGCCACCGTGCGGAAAGTGCTGAGCATGCCCCAAGTGAATATCGTGAAAAAGACCGAGGTGCAGACAG
GCGGCTTCAGCAAAGAGTCTATCCTGCCCAAGAGGAACAGCGATAAGCTGATCGCCAGAAAGAAGGACTG
GGACCCTAAGAAGTACGGCGGCTTCGACAGCCCCACCGTGGCCTATTCTGTGCTGGTGGTGGCCAAAGTG
GAAAAGGGCAAGTCCAAGAAACTGAAGAGTGTGAAAGAGCTGCTGGGGATCACCATCATGGAAAGAAGCA
GCTTCGAGAAGAATCCCATCGACTTTCTGGAAGCCAAGGGCTACAAAGAAGTGAAAAAGGACCTGATCAT
CAAGCTGCCTAAGTACTCCCTGTTCGAGCTGGAAAACGGCCGGAAGAGAATGCTGGCCTCTGCCGGCGAA
CTGCAGAAGGGAAACGAACTGGCCCTGCCCTCCAAATATGTGAACTTCCTGTACCTGGCCAGCCACTATG
AGAAGCTGAAGGGCTCCCCCGAGGATAATGAGCAGAAACAGCTGTTTGTGGAACAGCACAAGCACTACCT
GGACGAGATCATCGAGCAGATCAGCGAGTTCTCCAAGAGAGTGATCCTGGCCGACGCTAATCTGGACAAA
GTGCTGTCCGCCTACAACAAGCACCGGGATAAGCCCATCAGAGAGCAGGCCGAGAATATCATCCACCTGT
TTACCCTGACCAATCTGGGAGCCCCTGCCGCCTTCAAGTACTTTGACACCACCATCGACCGGAAGAGGTA
CACCAGCACCAAAGAGGTGCTGGACGCCACCCTGATCCACCAGAGCATCACCGGCCTGTACGAGACACGG
ATCGACCTGTCTCAGCTGGGAGGTGACAGTGGCGGAAGTGGACTAGTAGGAAGTGGCGGGAGCACTAATC
TGAGCGACATCATTGAGAAGGAGACTGGGAAACAGCTGGTCATTCAGGAGTCCATCCTGATGCTGCCTGA
GGAGGTGGAGGAAGTGATCGGCAACAAGCCAGAGTCTGACATCCTGGTGCACACCGCCTACGACGAGTCC
ACAGATGAGAATGTGATGCTGCTGACCTCTGACGCCCCCGAGTATAAGCCTTGGGCCCTGGTCATCCAGG
ATTCTAACGGCGAGAATAAGATCAAGATGCTGAGCGGAGGATCCGGAGGATCTGGAGGCAGCACCAACCT
GTCTGACATCATCGAGAAGGAGACAGGCAAGCAGCTGGTCATCCAGGAGAGCATCCTGATGCTGCCCGAA
GAAGTCGAAGAAGTGATCGGAAACAAGCCTGAGAGCGATATCCTGGTCCATACCGCCTACGACGAGAGTA
CCGACGAAAATGTGATGCTGCTGACATCCGACGCCCCAGAGTATAAGCCCTGGGCTCTGGTCATCCAGGA
TTCCAACGGAGAGAACAAAATCAAAATGCTGTCTGGCGGCTCAGAATTCGGATCCCCTGCTGCTAAACGT
GTTAAGCTTGATGGGGGTAGCCCGGCAGCCAAGAGAGTCAAACTCGACGGCGGCTCCCCAGCGGCAAAAA
GGGTGAAACTAGACGGGGGTAGCCCCGCCGCGAAGCGTGTAAAGCTGGATGGAGGATCGCCTGCGGCTAA
GCGAGTCAAATTAGACGGTGGGTCACCGGCTGCAAAGCGCGTCAAATTGGATTGAGCTAGCGCCACCATG
GGGCAGAGCGCACATCGCCCACAGTCCCCGAGAAGTTGGGGGGAGGGGTCGGCAATTGATCCGGTGCCTA
GAGAAGGTGGCGCGGGGTAAACTGGGAAAGTGATGTCGTGTACTGGCTCCGCCTTTTTCCCGAGGGTGGG
GGAGAACCGTATATAAGTGCAGTAGTCGCCGTGAACGTTCTTTTTCGCAACGGGTTTGCCGCCAGAACAC
AGTTCGAACAATTCACCATGGCCAAGCCTTTGTCTCAAGAAGAATCCACCCTCATTGAAAGAGCAACGGC
TACAATCAACAGCATCCCCATCTCTGAAGACTACAGCGTCGCCAGCGCAGCTCTCTCTAGCGACGGCCGC
ATCTTCACTGGTGTCAATGTATATCATTTTACTGGGGGACCTTGTGCAGAACTCGTGGTGCTGGGCACTG
CTGCTGCTGCGGCAGCTGGCAACCTGACTTGTATCGTCGCGATCGGAAATGAGAACAGGGGCATCTTGAG
CCCCTGCGGACGGTGCCGACAGGTGCTTCTCGATCTGCATCCTGGGATCAAAGCCATAGTGAAGGACAGT
GATGGACAGCCGACGGCAGTTGGGATTCGTGAATTGCTGCCCTCTGGTTATGTGTGGGAGGGCGGTACCG
AAGGTAGAGGTTCTCTCCTCACTTGTGGTGATGTTGAAGAAAACCCTGGTCCAATGTCTAGACTGGACAA
GAGCAAAGTCATAAACGGAGCTCTGGAATTACTCAATGGTGTCGGTATCGAAGGCCTGACGACAAGGAAA
CTCGCTCAAAAGCTGGGAGTTGAGCAGCCTACCCTGTACTGGCACGTGAAGAACAAGCGGGCCCTGCTCG
ATGCCCTGCCAATCGAGATGCTGGACAGGCATCATACCCACTTCTGCCCCCTGGAAGGCGAGTCATGGCA
AGACTTTCTGCGGAACAACGCCAAGTCATACCGCTGTGCTCTCCTCTCACATCGCGACGGGGCTAAAGTG
CATCTCGGCACCCGCCCAACAGAGAAACAGTACGAAACCCTGGAAAATCAGCTCGCGTTCCTGTGTCAGC
AAGGCTTCTCCCTGGAGAACGCACTGTACGCTCTGTCCGCCGTGGGCCACTTTACACTGGGCTGCGTATT
GGAGGAACAGGAGCATCAAGTAGCAAAAGAGGAAAGAGAGACACCTACCACCGATTCTATGCCCCCACTT
CTGAGACAAGCAATTGAGCTGTTCGACCGGCAGGGAGCCGAACCTGCCTTCCTTTTCGGCCTGGAACTAA
TCATATGTGGCCTGGAGAAACAGCTAAAGTGCGAAAGCGGCGGGCCGACCGACGCCCTTGACGATTTTGA
CTTAGACATGCTCCCAGCCGATGCCCTTGACGACTTTGACCTTGATATGCTGCCTGCTGACGCTCTTGAC
GATTTTGACCTTGACATGCTCCCCGGGTAAACGCGTTAAGTCGACAATCAACCTCTGGATTACAAAATTT
GTGAAAGATTGACTGGTATTCTTAACTATGTTGCTCCTTTTACGCTATGTGGATACGCTGCTTTAATGCC
TTTGTATCATGCTATTGCTTCCCGTATGGCTTTCATTTTCTCCTCCTTGTATAAATCCTGGTTGCTGTCT
CTTTATGAGGAGTTGTGGCCCGTTGTCAGGCAACGTGGCGTGGTGTGCACTGTGTTTGCTGACGCAACCC
CCACTGGTTGGGGCATTGCCACCACCTGTCAGCTCCTTTCCGGGACTTTCGCTTTCCCCCTCCCTATTGC
CACGGCGGAACTCATCGCCGCCTGCCTTGCCCGCTGCTGGACAGGGGCTCGGCTGTTGGGCACTGACAAT
TCCGTGGTGTTGTCGGGGAAATCATCGTCCTTTCCTTGGCTGCTCGCCTGTGTTGCCACCTGGATTCTGC
GCGGGACGTCCTTCTGCTACGTCCCTTCGGCCCTCAATCCAGCGGACCTTCCTTCCCGCGGCCTGCTGCC
GGCTCTGCGGCCTCTTCCGCGTCTTCGCCTTCGCCCTCAGACGAGTCGGATCTCCCTTTGGGCCGCCTCC
CCGCGTCGACTTTAAGACCAATGACTTACAAGGCAGCTGTAGATCTTAGCCACTTTTTAAAAGAAAAGGG
GGGACTGGAAGGGCTAATTCACTCCCAACGAAGACAAGATCTGCTTTTTGCTTGTACTGGGTCTCTCTGG
TTAGACCAGATCTGAGCCTGGGAGCTCTCTGGCTAACTAGGGAACCCACTGCTTAAGCCTCAATAAAGCT
TGCCTTGAGTGCTTCAAGTAGTGTGTGCCCGTCTGTTGTGTGACTCTGGTAACTAGAGATCCCTCAGACC
CTTTTAGTCAGTGTGGAAAATCTCTAGCAGTACGTATAGTAGTTCATGTCATCTTATTATTCAGTATTTA
TAACTTGCAAAGAAATGAATATCAGAGAGTGAGAGGAACTTGTTTATTGCAGCTTATAATGGTTACAAAT
AAAGCAATAGCATCACAAATTTCACAAATAAAGCATTTTTTTCACTGCATTCTAGTTGTGGTTTGTCCAA
ACTCATCAATGTATCTTATCATGTCTGGCTCTAGCTATCCCGCCCCTAACTCCGCCCATCCCGCCCCTAA
CTCCGCCCAGTTCCGCCCATTCTCCGCCCCATGGCTGACTAATTTTTTTTATTTATGCAGAGGCCGAGGC
CGCCTCGGCCTCTGAGCTATTCCAGAAGTAGTGAGGAGGCTTTTTTGGAGGCCTAGGGACGTACCCAATT
CGCCCTATAGTGAGTCGTATTACGCGCGCTCACTGGCCGTCGTTTTACAACGTCGTGACTGGGAAAACCC
TGGCGTTACCCAACTTAATCGCCTTGCAGCACATCCCCCTTTCGCCAGCTGGCGTAATAGCGAAGAGGCC
CGCACCGATCGCCCTTCCCAACAGTTGCGCAGCCTGAATGGCGAATGGG
[124 nt withheld, positions 9920-10043]
C
[91 nt withheld, positions 10045-10135]
A
[49 nt withheld, positions 10137-10185]
CCTTTGACGTTGGAGTCCACGTTCTTT
[37 nt withheld, positions 10213-10249]
ACCCTATCTCGGTCTATTCTTTTGATTTATAAGGGATTTTGCCGATTTCGGCCTATTGGTTAAAAAATGA
GCTGATTTAACAAAAATTTAACGCGAATTTTAACAAAATATTAACGCTTACAATTTAGGTGGCACTTTTC
GGGGAAATGTGCGCGGAACCCCTATTTGTTTATTTTTCTAAATACATTCAAATATGTATCCGCTCATGAG
ACAATAACCCTGATAAATGCTTCAATAATATTGAAAAAGGAAGAGTATGAGTATTCAACATTTCCGTGTC
GCCCTTATTCCCTTTTTTGCGGCATTTTGCCTTCCTGTTTTTGCTCACCCAGAAACGCTGGTGAAAGTAA
AAGATGCTGAAGATCAGTTGGGTGCACGAGTGGGTTACATCGAACTGGATCTCAACAGCGGTAAGATCCT
TGAGAGTTTTCGCCCCGAAGAACGTTTTCCAATGATGAGCACTTTTAAAGTTCTGCTATGTGGCGCGGTA
TTATCCCGTATTGACGCCGGGCAAGAGCAACTCGGTCGCCGCATACACTATTCTCAGAATGACTTGGTTG
AGTACTCACCAGTCACAGAAAAGCATCTTACGGATGGCATGACAGTAAGAGAATTATGCAGTGCTGCCAT
AACCATGAGTGATAACACTGCGGCCAACTTACTTCTGACAACGATCGGAGGACCGAAGGAGCTAACCGCT
TTTTTGCACAACATGGGGGATCATGTAACTCGCCTTGATCGTTGGGAACCGGAGCTGAATGAAGCCATAC
CAAACGACGAGCGTGACACCACGATGCCTGTAGCAATGGCAACAACGTTGCGCAAACTATTAACTGGCGA
ACTACTTACTCTAGCTTCCCGGCAACAATTAATAGACTGGATGGAGGCGGATAAAGTTGCAGGACCACTT
CTGCGCTCGGCCCTTCCGGCTGGCTGGTTTATTGCTGATAAATCTGGAGCCGGTGAGCGTGGGTCTCGCG
GTATCATTGCAGCACTGGGGCCAGATGGTAAGCCCTCCCGTATCGTAGTTATCTACACGACGGGGAGTCA
GGCAACTATGGATGAACGAAATAGACAGATCGCTGAGATAGGTGCCTCACTGATTAAGCATTGGTAACTG
TCAGACCAAGTTTACTCATATATACTTTAGATTGATTTAAAACTTCATTTTTAATTTAAAAGGATCTAGG
TGAAGATCCTTTTTGATAATCTCATGACCAAAATCCCTTAACGTGAGTTTTCGTTCCACTGAGCGTCAGA
CCCCGTAGAAAAGATCAAAGGATCTTCTTGAGATCCTTTTTTTCTGCGCGTAATCTGCTGCTTGCAAACA
AAAAAACCACCGCTACCAGCGGTGGTTTGTTTGCCGGATCAAGAGCTACCAACTCTTTTTCCGAAGGTAA
CTGGCTTCAGCAGAGCGCAGATACCAAATACTGTTCTTCTAGTGTAGCCGTAGTTAGGCCACCACTTCAA
GAACTCTGTAGCACCGCCTACATACCTCGCTCTGCTAATCCTGTTACCAGTGGCTGCTGCCAGTGGCGAT
AAGTCGTGTCTTACCGGGTTGGACTCAAGACGATAGTTACCGGATAAGGCGCAGCGGTCGGGCTGAACGG
GGGGTTCGTGCACACAGCCCAGCTTGGAGCGAACGACCTACACCGAACTGAGATACCTACAGCGTGAGCT
ATGAGAAAGCGCCACGCTTCCCGAAGGGAGAAAGGCGGACAGGTATCCGGTAAGCGGCAGGGTCGGAACA
GGAGAGCGCACGAGGGAGCTTCCAGGGGGAAACGCCTGGTATCTTTATAGTCCTGTCGGGTTTCGCCACC
TCTGACTTGAGCGTCGATTTTTGTGATGCTCGTCAGGGGGGCGGAGCCTATGGAAAAACGCCAGCAACGC
GGCCTTTTTACGGTTCCTGGCCTTTTGCTGGCCTTTTGCTCACATGTTCTTTCCTGCGTTATCCCCTGAT
TCTGTGGATAACCGTATTACCGCCTTTGAGTGAGCTGATACCGCTCGCCGCAGCCGAACGACCGAGCGCA
GCGAGTCAGTGAGCGAGGAAGCGGAAGAGCGCCCAATACGCAAACCGCCTCTCCCCGCGCGTTGGCCGAT
TCATTAATGCAGCTGGCACGACAGGTTTCCCGACTGGAAAGCGGGCAGTGAGCGCAACGCAATTAATGTG
AGTTAGCTCACTCATTAGGCACCCCAGGCTTTACACTTTATGCTTCCGGCTCGTATGTTGTGTGGAATTG
TGAGCGGATAACAATTTCACACAGGAAACAGCTATGACCATGATTACGCCAAGCGCGCAATTAACCCTCA
CTAAAGGGAACAAAAGCTGGAGCTGCAAGCTTAATGTAGTCTTATGCAATACTCTTGTAGTCTTGCAACA
TGGTAACGATGAGTTAGCAACATGCCTTACAAGGAGAGAAAAAGCACCGTGCATGCCGATTGGTGGAAGT
AAGGTGGTACGATCGTGCCTTATTAGGAAGGCAACAGACGGGTCTGACATGGATTGGACGAACCACTGAA
TTGCCGCATTGCAGAGATATTGTATTTAAGTGCCTAGCTCGATACATAAACGGGTCTCTCTGGTTAGACC
AGATCTGAGCCTGGGAGCTCTCTGGCTAACTAGGGAACCCACTGCTTAAGCCTCAATAAAGCTTGCCTTG
AGTGCTTCAAGTAGTGTGTGCCCGTCTGTTGTGTGACTCTGGTAACTAGAGATCCCTCAGACCCTTTTAG
TCAGTGTGGAAAATCTCTAGCAGTGGCGCCCGAACAGGGACTTGAAAGCGAAAGGGAAACCAGAGGAGCT
CTCTCGACGCAGGACTCGGCTTGCTGAAGCGCGCACGGCAAGAGGCGAGGGGCGGCGACTGGTGAGTACG
CCAAAAATTTTGACTAGCGGAGGCTAGAAGGAGAGAGATGGGTGCGAGAGCGTCAGTATTAAGCGGGGGA
GAATTAGATCGCGATGGGAAAAAATTCGGTTAAGGCCAGGGGGAAAGAAAAAATATAAATTAAAACATAT
AGTATGGGCAAGCAGGGAGCTAGAACGATTTGCAGTTAATCCTGGCCTGTTAGAAACATCAGAAGGCTGT
AGACAAATACTGGGACAGCTACAACCATCCCTTCAGACAGGATCAGAAGAACTTAGATCATTATATAATA
CAGTAGCAACCCTCTATTGTGTGCATCAAAGGATAGAGATAAAAGACACCAAGGAAGCTTTAGACAAGAT
AGAGGAAGAGCAAAACAAAAGTAAGACCACCGCACAGCAAGCGGCCGCTGATCTTCAGACCTGGAGGAGG
AGATATGAGGGACAATTGGAGAAGTGAATTATATAAATATAAAGTAGTAAAAATTGAACCATTAGGAGTA
GCACCCACCAAGGCAAAGAGAAGAGTGGTGCAGAGAGAAAAAAGAGCAGTGGGAATAGGAGCTTTGTTCC
TTGGGTTCTTGGGAGCAGCAGGAAGCACTATGGGCGCAGCGTCAATGACGCTGACGGTACAGGCCAGACA
ATTATTGTCTGGTATAGTGCAGCAGCAGAACAATTTGCTGAGGGCTATTGAGGCGCAACAGCATCTGTTG
CAACTCACAGTCTGGGGCATCAAGCAGCTCCAGGCAAGAATCCTGGCTGTGGAAAGATACCTAAAGGATC
AACAGCTCCTGGGGATTTGGGGTTGCTCTGGAAAACTCATTTGCACCACTGCTGTGCCTTGGAATGCTAG
TTGGAGTAATAAATCTCTGGAACAGATTTGGAATCACACGACCTGGATGGAGTGGGACAGAGAAATTAAC
AATTACACAAGCTTAATACACTCCTTAATTGAAGAATCGCAAAACCAGCAAGAAAAGAATGAACAAGAAT
TATTGGAATTAGATAAATGGGCAAGTTTGTGGAATTGGTTTAACATAACAAATTGGCTGTGGTATATAAA
ATTATTCATAATGATAGTAGGAGGCTTGGTAGGTTTAAGAATAGTTTTTGCTGTACTTTCTATAGTGAAT
A
Features (pLannotate 1.2.2; 35 found; start..end, strand, type, name):
     36..62      +  CDS            Rev (fragment): human immunodeficiency virus 1 (HIV-1) Rev protein; rev; enhances nuclear export of unspliced and incompletely spliced viral mRNAs
     66..246     +  promoter       U6 promoter (fragment): RNA polymerase III promoter for human U6 snRNA
    287..404     +  misc_feature   cPPT/CTS: central polypurine tract and central termination sequence of HIV-1
    469..783     +  promoter       tight TRE promoter: Tet-responsive promoter PTight, consisting of seven tet operator sequences followed by the minimal CMV promoter
    830..855     +  CDS            3xHA (fragment): three tandem HA epitope tags
    863..1546    +  CDS            Apobec1: ABEC1_RAT - Experimental evidence at protein level: Swiss-Prot protein existence level 1. Catalytic component of the apolipoprotein B mRNA editing enzyme complex which is responsible for the postranscriptional editing of a CAA codon for Gln to a UAA codon for stop in the APOB mRNA. May also play a role in the epigenetic regulation of gene expression by participating in DNA demethylation. From Rattus norvegicus (Rat).
   1643..2002    +  CDS            RAD51 (fragment): RAD51_HUMAN - Also known as RAD51A, RECA. Experimental evidence at protein level: Swiss-Prot protein existence level 1. Plays an important role in homologous strand exchange, a key step in DNA repair through homologous recombination (HR) (PubMed:28575658). Binds to single and double-stranded DNA and exhibits DNA-dependent ATPase activity. Catalyzes the recognition of homology and strand exchange between homologous DNA partners to form a joint molecule between a processed DNA break and the repair template. Binds to single-stranded DNA in an ATP-dependent manner to form nucleoprotein filaments w
   2087..3688    +  CDS            dCas9(N): N-terminal portion of catalytically inactive Streptococcus pyogenes dCas9 carrying the D10A mutation (Zetsche et al., 2015)
   3689..6183    +  CDS            Cas9(C) (fragment): C-terminal portion of Streptococcus pyogenes Cas9 (Zetsche et al., 2015)
   6503..6751    +  CDS            UGI: UNGI_BPPB2 - Experimental evidence at protein level: Swiss-Prot protein existence level 1. This protein binds specifically and reversibly to the host uracil-DNA glycosylase, preventing removal of uracil residues from PBS2 DNA by the host uracil-excision repair system. From Bacillus phage PBS2 (Bacteriophage PBS2).
   7001..7212    +  promoter       EF-1α core promoter: core promoter for human elongation factor EF-1α
   7228..7623    +  CDS            BSD: blasticidin S deaminase; Aspergillus terreus BSD; confers resistance to blasticidin
   7684..8381    +  CDS            rtTA3 (fragment): reverse tetracycline transactivator 3 activates expression from Tet-responsive promoters in the presence of doxycycline
   8311..8421    +  CDS            VP48: 3 tandem repeats of the minimal activation domain of herpes simplex virus VP16 (Cheng et al., 2013)
   8446..9034    +  misc_feature   WPRE: woodchuck hepatitis virus posttranscriptional regulatory element
   9085..9104    +  misc_feature   cPPT/CTS (fragment): central polypurine tract and central termination sequence of HIV-1
   9106..9339    +  LTR            3' LTR (ΔU3): self-inactivating 3' long terminal repeat (LTR) from HIV-1
   9417..9538    +  polyA_signal   SV40 poly(A) signal: SV40 polyadenylation signal
   9578..9713    +  rep_origin     SV40 ori: SV40 origin of replication
   9734..9752    -  promoter       T7 promoter: promoter for bacteriophage T7 RNA polymerase
   9760..9915    +  CDS            lacZα (fragment): LacZα fragment of β-galactosidase; lacZ fragment
   9920..10348   +  rep_origin     f1 ori (sequence partly withheld): f1 bacteriophage origin of replication; arrow indicates direction of (+) strand synthesis
  10401..10505   +  promoter       AmpR promoter: bla
  10506..11366   +  CDS            AmpR: β-lactamase; bla; confers resistance to ampicillin, carbenicillin, and related antibiotics
  11537..12125   +  rep_origin     ori: high-copy-number ColE1/pMB1/pBR322/pUC origin of replication
  12308..12400   +  CDS            lacI (fragment): lac repressor; lacI; The lac repressor binds to the lac operator to inhibit transcription in E. coli. This inhibition can be relieved by adding lactose or isopropyl-β-D-thiogalactopyranoside (IPTG).
  12413..12434   +  protein_bind   CAP binding site: CAP binding activates transcription in the presence of cAMP. E. coli catabolite activator protein
  12449..12479   +  promoter       lac promoter: promoter for the E. coli lac operon
  12483..12505   +  protein_bind   lac operator (fragment): The lac repressor binds to the lac operator to inhibit transcription in E. coli. This inhibition can be relieved by adding lactose or isopropyl-β-D-thiogalactopyranoside (IPTG). lac repressor encoded by lacI
  12548..12566   +  promoter       T3 promoter: promoter for bacteriophage T3 RNA polymerase
  12594..12820   +  promoter       RSV promoter: Rous sarcoma virus enhancer/promoter
  12821..13001   +  LTR            5' LTR (truncated): truncated 5' long terminal repeat (LTR) from HIV-1
  13048..13173   +  misc_feature   HIV-1 Ψ: packaging signal of human immunodeficiency virus type 1
  13157..13520   +  CDS            HIV-1 gag (fragment): gag protein from human immunodeficiency virus 1; gag
  13666..13899   +  misc_feature   RRE: The Rev response element (RRE) of HIV-1 allows for Rev-dependent mRNA export from the nucleus to the cytoplasm.
