[The description below was written by a language model from this plasmid's Addgene catalogue record and pLannotate feature annotations shown in this document.]
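Description:
pLenti-nSpCas9-APOBEC1 is a 14.2 kb third-generation-style, self-inactivating lentiviral vector built on the TLCV2 inducible backbone for doxycycline-controlled expression of a cytosine base editor in mammalian cells. In bacteria it is maintained through a high-copy ColE1/pUC origin with ampicillin resistance, and it also carries an f1 ori and residual lac/T7/T3 cloning elements. The viral framework consists of an RSV promoter-driven truncated HIV-1 5' LTR, the Ψ packaging signal with a gag fragment, the RRE, cPPT/CTS, WPRE and a ΔU3 3' LTR, followed by an SV40 poly(A) signal and SV40 ori. Only a fragment of the U6 promoter is annotated and no guide RNA scaffold is listed, so guides appear to be supplied separately.

The payload is driven by the tight TRE promoter (seven tet operators upstream of a minimal CMV promoter). It encodes an N-terminally FLAG-HA-tagged fusion of rat APOBEC1 cytidine deaminase, a fragment of human RAD51 corresponding to its single-stranded DNA-binding domain, human codon-optimized Streptococcus pyogenes Cas9 carrying the D10A nickase mutation, uracil glycosylase inhibitor and nuclear localization signals. The catalogue entry specifies 2xUGI and 6xNLS, although the feature table annotates only one UGI copy and no NLS. UGI blocks uracil excision so that deaminated cytosines are retained and resolved as C-to-T changes. A second cassette uses the EF-1α core promoter to express blasticidin S deaminase followed by the rtTA3 reverse tetracycline transactivator. This allows blasticidin selection of transduced cells and doxycycline-dependent activation of the editor from a single vector. The associated work used it in genome-scale exon perturbation screens.
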