Addgene plasmid #209039: pLenti-nSpCas9-APOBEC1
Purpose: Lentiviral vector expressing doxycycline-inducible human codon-optimized cytosine base editor where APOBEC1 is fused to the N-terminus of SpCas9(D10A)-sDNA Rad51-2xUGI-6xNLS
Depositing lab: Thomas Gonatopoulos-Pournatzis. Depositing organization: National Cancer Institute (NCI). Publication: Genome-scale exon perturbation screens uncover exons critical for cell fitness. Xiao MS, Damodaran AP, Kumari B, Dickson E, Xing K, On TA, Parab N, King HE, Perez AR, Guiblet WM, Duncan G, Che A, Chari R, Andresson T, Vidigal JA, Weatheritt RJ, Aregger M, Gonatopoulos-Pournatzis T. Mol Cell. 2024 Jul 11;84(13):2553-2572.e19. doi: 10.1016/j.molcel.2024.05.024. Epub 2024 Jun 24. PubMed 38917794.
Backbone
  Vector backbone: TLCV2 inducible lentiviral plasmid
  Backbone manufacturer: Addgene #87360
  Vector type: Mammalian Expression, Lentiviral, CRISPR
  Selectable markers: Blasticidin
Growth in bacteria
  Bacterial resistance: Ampicillin, 100 μg/mL
  Growth temperature: 30°C
  Growth strain: NEB Stable
  Copy number: High Copy
Gene/Insert
  Gene/Insert name: APOBEC1-nSpCas9
  Species: Streptococcus pyogenes
  Mutation: D10A
  Promoter: Tight TRE promoter
  Tag / fusion protein: FLAG-HA (N terminal on insert)
  Cloning method: Gibson Cloning
Terms and licenses: Academic/Nonprofit Terms; Industry Terms: Not Available to Industry
How to cite: pLenti-nSpCas9-APOBEC1 was a gift from Thomas Gonatopoulos-Pournatzis (Addgene plasmid # 209039 ; http://n2t.net/addgene:209039 ; RRID:Addgene_209039)
